Addgene plasmid #19879: pDESTmycIGF2BP3
Depositing lab: Thomas Tuschl. Depositing organization: Rockefeller University. Publication: Molecular characterization of human Argonaute-containing ribonucleoprotein complexes and their bound target mRNAs. Landthaler M, Gaidatzis D, Rothballer A, Chen PY, Soll SJ, Dinic L, Ojo T, Hafner M, Zavolan M, Tuschl T. RNA. 2008 Dec;14(12):2580-96. doi: 10.1261/rna.1351608. Epub 2008 Oct 31. PubMed 18978028.
Backbone
  Vector backbone: pDESTmyc
  Backbone size w/o insert (bp): 5862
  Vector type: Mammalian Expression
Growth in bacteria
  Bacterial resistance: Ampicillin, 100 μg/mL
  Growth temperature: 37°C
  Growth strain: DH5alpha
  Copy number: High Copy
Gene/Insert
  Gene/Insert name: Insulin-like growth factor 2 mRNA binding protein 3 (alt name: IGF2BP3; IMP3; KOC1; IMP-3; VICKZ3; DKFZp686F1078)
  Species: H. sapiens (human)
  Insert size (bp): 1740
  GenBank ID: NM_006547
  Entrez Gene: IGF2BP3 (a.k.a. CT98, IMP-3, IMP3, KOC, KOC1, VICKZ3)
  Tag / fusion protein: MYC (N terminal on backbone)
  Cloning method: Gateway Cloning
  Sequencing primers: 5′ CMV
Terms and licenses: Academic/Nonprofit Terms; Industry Terms: Not Available to Industry
How to cite: pDESTmycIGF2BP3 was a gift from Thomas Tuschl (Addgene plasmid # 19879 ; http://n2t.net/addgene:19879 ; RRID:Addgene_19879)
