[The description below was written by a language model from this plasmid's Addgene catalogue record and pLannotate feature annotations shown in this document.]
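Description:
pDESTmycIGF2BP3 is a mammalian expression plasmid that produces human insulin-like growth factor 2 mRNA binding protein 3 (IGF2BP3, also called IMP3, KOC1 or VICKZ3) with an N-terminal MYC epitope tag supplied by the pDESTmyc backbone. The roughly 1.7 kb coding sequence was introduced by Gateway recombination and sits between attB1 and attB2 sites, downstream of the human cytomegalovirus immediate early enhancer and promoter. The feature table does not annotate the MYC tag itself; according to the catalogue entry it lies on the backbone, upstream of the insert. Downstream of attB2, transcripts pass through SV40 small t/large T intron fragments and end at an SV40 polyadenylation signal. A reverse-oriented T7 promoter lies just past the insert.

The plasmid is propagated in E. coli at high copy from a ColE1/pUC-type origin under ampicillin selection (β-lactamase). An f1 origin is also present, which allows production of single-stranded DNA. A separate cassette places the neomycin phosphotransferase gene between the SV40 enhancer/early promoter and a synthetic poly(A) signal. This could support G418 selection of stably transfected mammalian cells, although the record does not state that it was used this way. Short lacZα, lacI, rop and bom fragments are remnants of backbone construction.

IGF2BP3 is an RNA-binding protein that recruits target transcripts into cytoplasmic mRNP complexes, influencing their transport, storage, translation and stability. The construct was deposited with a study characterising human Argonaute-containing ribonucleoprotein complexes and their bound mRNAs. That context fits its use for expressing the epitope-tagged protein in human cells, where it can be detected or immunoprecipitated through the MYC tag.
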