Features (pLannotate 1.2.2; 25 found; start..end, strand, type, name):
     15..318     +  enhancer       CMV enhancer: human cytomegalovirus immediate early enhancer
    319..522     +  promoter       CMV promoter: human cytomegalovirus (CMV) immediate early promoter
    678..702     +  protein_bind   attB1: mutant version of attB; recombination site for the Gateway® BP reaction BP Clonase™
    729..2465    +  CDS            IGF2BP3: IF2B3_HUMAN - Also known as IMP3, KOC1, VICKZ3. Experimental evidence at protein level: Swiss-Prot protein existence level 1. RNA-binding factor that may recruit target transcripts to cytoplasmic protein-RNA complexes (mRNPs). This transcript 'caging' into mRNPs allows mRNA transport and transient storage. It also modulates the rate and location at which target transcripts encounter the translational apparatus and shields them from endonuclease attacks or microRNA-mediated degradation. Binds to the 3'-UTR of CD44 mRNA and stabilizes it, hence promotes cell adhesion and invadopodia formation in
   2492..2516    -  protein_bind   attB2: mutant version of attB; recombination site for the Gateway® BP reaction BP Clonase™
   2549..2567    -  promoter       T7 promoter: promoter for bacteriophage T7 RNA polymerase
   2577..2614    +  CDS            lacZα (fragment): LacZα fragment of β-galactosidase; lacZ fragment
   2626..2740    +  intron         large T intron (fragment): SV40 (simian virus 40) large T antigen intron
   2814..2839    +  intron         small t intron (fragment): SV40 (simian virus 40) small t antigen intron
   2839..2976    +  CDS            large T antigen (fragment): large T antigen from SV40 (simian virus 40)
   2999..3133    +  polyA_signal   SV40 poly(A) signal: SV40 polyadenylation signal
   3138..3187    -  CDS            lacI (fragment): lac repressor; lacI; The lac repressor binds to the lac operator to inhibit transcription in E. coli. This inhibition can be relieved by adding lactose or isopropyl-β-D-thiogalactopyranoside (IPTG).
   3187..3254    +  CDS            lacZα (fragment): LacZα fragment of β-galactosidase; lacZ fragment
   3259..3687    +  rep_origin     f1 ori (sequence partly withheld): f1 bacteriophage origin of replication; arrow indicates direction of (+) strand synthesis
   3715..3766    -  misc_feature   bom (fragment): basis of mobility region from pBR322
   3831..4188    +  promoter       SV40 promoter: SV40 enhancer and early promoter
   4239..5030    +  CDS            neo: KKA2_KLEPN - Also known as kan, nptII. Experimental evidence at protein level: Swiss-Prot protein existence level 1. Resistance to kanamycin, neomycin, paromomycin, ribostamycin, butirosin and gentamicin B. From Klebsiella pneumoniae.
   5097..5145    +  polyA_signal   poly(A) signal: synthetic polyadenylation signal
   5165..5219    -  misc_feature   bom (fragment): basis of mobility region from pBR322
   5321..5356    -  CDS            rop (fragment): Rop protein, which maintains plasmids at low copy number; rop
   5451..5555    +  promoter       AmpR promoter: bla
   5556..6416    +  CDS            AmpR: β-lactamase; bla; confers resistance to ampicillin, carbenicillin, and related antibiotics
   6587..7175    +  rep_origin     ori: high-copy-number ColE1/pMB1/pBR322/pUC origin of replication
   7358..7411    +  CDS            lacI (fragment): lac repressor; lacI; The lac repressor binds to the lac operator to inhibit transcription in E. coli. This inhibition can be relieved by adding lactose or isopropyl-β-D-thiogalactopyranoside (IPTG).
   7427..7524    -  promoter       AmpR promoter: bla
>Addgene plasmid #19879 | pDESTmycIGF2BP3 | addgene full sequence | sequence record 450337 | Addgene NGS Result
CATTAGATGCATGTCGTTACATAACTTACGGTAAATGGCCCGCCTGGCTGACCGCCCAACGACCCCCGCC
CATTGACGTCAATAATGACGTATGTTCCCATAGTAACGCCAATAGGGACTTTCCATTGACGTCAATGGGT
GGAGTATTTACGGTAAACTGCCCACTTGGCAGTACATCAAGTGTATCATATGCCAAGTACGCCCCCTATT
GACGTCAATGACGGTAAATGGCCCGCCTGGCATTATGCCCAGTACATGACCTTATGGGACTTTCCTACTT
GGCAGTACATCTACGTATTAGTCATCGCTATTACCATGGTGATGCGGTTTTGGCAGTACATCAATGGGCG
TGGATAGCGGTTTGACTCACGGGGATTTCCAAGTCTCCACCCCATTGACGTCAATGGGAGTTTGTTTTGG
CACCAAAATCAACGGGACTTTCCAAAATGTCGTAACAACTCCGCCCCATTGACGCAAATGGGCGGTAGGC
GTGTACGGTGGGAGGTCTATATAAGCAGAGCTCGTTTAGTGAACCGTCAGATCGCCTGGAGACGCCATCC
ACGCTGTTTTGACCTCCATAGAAGACACCGGGACCGATCCAGCCTCCGGACTCTAGCCTAGGCCGCGGTA
CCACCATGGAACAAAAACTTATTTCTGAAGAAGATCTGTCTAGATCAACAAGTTTGTACAAAAAAGCAGG
CTCCACCATGGGAACCAATTCAGTCGACATGAACAAACTGTATATCGGAAACCTCAGCGAGAACGCCGCC
CCCTCGGACCTAGAAAGTATCTTCAAGGACGCCAAGATCCCGGTGTCGGGACCCTTCCTGGTGAAGACTG
GCTACGCGTTCGTGGACTGCCCGGACGAGAGCTGGGCCCTCAAGGCCATCGAGGCGCTTTCAGGTAAAAT
AGAACTGCACGGGAAACCCATAGAAGTTGAGCACTCGGTCCCAAAAAGGCAAAGGATTCGGAAACTTCAG
ATACGAAATATCCCGCCTCATTTACAGTGGGAGGTGCTGGATAGTTTACTAGTCCAGTATGGAGTGGTGG
AGAGCTGTGAGCAAGTGAACACTGACTCGGAAACTGCAGTTGTAAATGTAACCTATTCCAGTAAGGACCA
AGCTAGACAAGCACTAGACAAACTGAATGGATTTCAGTTAGAGAATTTCACCTTGAAAGTAGCCTATATC
CCTGATGAAATGGCCGCCCAGCAAAACCCCTTGCAGCAGCCCCGAGGTCGCCGGGGGCTTGGGCAGAGGG
GCTCCTCAAGGCAGGGGTCTCCAGGATCCGTATCCAAGCAGAAACCATGTGATTTGCCTCTGCGCCTGCT
GGTTCCCACCCAATTTGTTGGAGCCATCATAGGAAAAGAAGGTGCCACCATTCGGAACATCACCAAACAG
ACCCAGTCTAAAATCGATGTCCACCGTAAAGAAAATGCGGGGGCTGCTGAGAAGTCGATTACTATCCTCT
CTACTCCTGAAGGCACCTCTGCGGCTTGTAAGTCTATTCTGGAGATTATGCATAAGGAAGCTCAAGATAT
AAAATTCACAGAAGAGATCCCCTTGAAGATTTTAGCTCATAATAACTTTGTTGGACGTCTTATTGGTAAA
GAAGGAAGAAATCTTAAAAAAATTGAGCAAGACACAGACACTAAAATCACGATATCTCCATTGCAGGAAT
TGACGCTGTATAATCCAGAACGCACTATTACAGTTAAAGGCAATGTTGAGACATGTGCCAAAGCTGAGGA
GGAGATCATGAAGAAAATCAGGGAGTCTTATGAAAATGATATTGCTTCTATGAATCTTCAAGCACATTTA
ATTCCTGGATTAAATCTGAACGCCTTGGGTCTGTTCCCACCCACTTCAGGGATGCCACCTCCCACCTCAG
GGCCCCCTTCAGCCATGACTCCTCCCTACCCGCAGTTTGAGCAATCAGAAACGGAGACTGTTCATCTGTT
TATCCCAGCTCTATCAGTCGGTGCCATCATCGGCAAGCAGGGCCAGCACATCAAGCAGCTTTCTCGCTTT
GCTGGAGCTTCAATTAAGATTGCTCCAGCAGAAGCACCAGATGCTAAAGTGAGGATGGTGATTATCACTG
GACCACCAGAGGCTCAGTTCAAGGCTCAGGGAAGAATTTATGGAAAAATTAAAGAAGAAAACTTTGTTAG
TCCTAAAGAAGAGGTGAAACTTGAAGCTCATATCAGAGTGCCATCCTTTGCTGCTGGCAGAGTTATTGGA
AAAGGAGGCAAAACGGTGAATGAACTTCAGAATTTGTCAAGTGCAGAAGTTGTTGTCCCTCGTGACCAGA
CACCTGATGAGAATGACCAAGTGGTTGTCAAAATAACTGGTCACTTCTATGCTTGCCAGGTTGCCCAGAG
AAAAATTCAGGAAATTCTGACTCAGGTAAAGCAGCACCAACAACAGAAGGCTCTGCAAAGTGGACCACCT
CAGTCAAGACGGAAGTAAGCGGCCGCACTCGAGATATCTAGACCCAGCTTTCTTGTACAAAGTGGTTGAT
CGCGTGCATGCGACGTCATAGCTCTCTCCCTATAGTGAGTCGTATTATAAGCTAGGCACTGGCCGTCGTT
TTACAACGTCGTGACTGGGAAAACTGCTAGCTTGGGATCTTTGTGAAGGAACCTTACTTCTGTGGTGTGA
CATAATTGGACAAACTACCTACAGAGATTTAAAGCTCTAAGGTAAATATAAAATTTTTAAGTGTATAATG
TGTTAAACTAGCTGCATATGCTTGCTGCTTGAGAGTTTTGCTTACTGAGTATGATTTATGAAAATATTAT
ACACAGGAGCTAGTGATTCTAATTGTTTGTGTATTTTAGATTCACAGTCCCAAGGCTCATTTCAGGCCCC
TCAGTCCTCACAGTCTGTTCATGATCATAATCAGCCATACCACATTTGTAGAGGTTTTACTTGCTTTAAA
AAACCTCCCACACCTCCCCCTGAACCTGAAACATAAAATGAATGCAATTGTTGTTGTTAACTTGTTTATT
GCAGCTTATAATGGTTACAAATAAAGCAATAGCATCACAAATTTCACAAATAAAGCATTTTTTTCACTGC
ATTCTAGTTGTGGTTTGTCCAAACTCATCAATGTATCTTATCATGTCTGGATCGATCCTGCATTAATGAA
TCGGCCAACGCGCGGGGAGAGGCGGTTTGCGTATTGGCTGGCGTAATAGCGAAGAGGCCCGCACCGATCG
CCCTTCCCAACAGTTGCGCAGCCTGAATGGCGAATGGG
[124 nt withheld, positions 3259-3382]
C
[91 nt withheld, positions 3384-3474]
A
[49 nt withheld, positions 3476-3524]
CCTTTGACGTTGGAGTCCACGTTCTTT
[37 nt withheld, positions 3552-3588]
ACCCTATCTCGGTCTATTCTTTTGATTTATAAGGGATTTTGCCGATTTCGGCCTATTGGTTAAAAAATGA
GCTGATTTAACAAAAATTTAACGCGAATTTTAACAAAATATTAACGCTTACAATTTCCTGATGCGGTATT
TTCTCCTTACGCATCTGTGCGGTATTTCACACCGCATACGCGGATCTGCGCAGCACCATGGCCTGAAATA
ACCTCTGAAAGAGGAACTTGGTTAGGTACCTTCTGAGGCGGAAAGAACCAGCTGTGGAATGTGTGTCAGT
TAGGGTGTGGAAAGTCCCCAGGCTCCCCAGCAGGCAGAAGTATGCAAAGCATGCATCTCAATTAGTCAGC
AACCAGGTGTGGAAAGTCCCCAGGCTCCCCAGCAGGCAGAAGTATGCAAAGCATGCATCTCAATTAGTCA
GCAACCATAGTCCCGCCCCTAACTCCGCCCATCCCGCCCCTAACTCCGCCCAGTTCCGCCCATTCTCCGC
CCCATGGCTGACTAATTTTTTTTATTTATGCAGAGGCCGAGGCCGCCTCGGCCTCTGAGCTATTCCAGAA
GTAGTGAGGAGGCTTTTTTGGAGGCCTAGGCTTTTGCAAAAAGCTTGATTCTTCTGACACAACAGTCTCG
AACTTAAGGCTAGAGCCACCATGATTGAACAAGATGGATTGCACGCAGGTTCTCCGGCCGCTTGGGTGGA
GAGGCTATTCGGCTATGACTGGGCACAACAGACAATCGGCTGCTCTGATGCCGCCGTGTTCCGGCTGTCA
GCGCAGGGGCGCCCGGTTCTTTTTGTCAAGACCGACCTGTCCGGTGCCCTGAATGAACTGCAGGACGAGG
CAGCGCGGCTATCGTGGCTGGCCACGACGGGCGTTCCTTGCGCAGCTGTGCTCGACGTTGTCACTGAAGC
GGGAAGGGACTGGCTGCTATTGGGCGAAGTGCCGGGGCAGGATCTCCTGTCATCTCACCTTGCTCCTGCC
GAGAAAGTATCCATCATGGCTGATGCAATGCGGCGGCTGCATACGCTTGATCCGGCTACCTGCCCATTCG
ACCACCAAGCGAAACATCGCATCGAGCGAGCACGTACTCGGATGGAAGCCGGTCTTGTCGATCAGGATGA
TCTGGACGAAGAGCATCAGGGGCTCGCGCCAGCCGAACTGTTCGCCAGGCTCAAGGCGCGCATGCCCGAC
GGCGAGGATCTCGTCGTGACCCATGGCGATGCCTGCTTGCCGAATATCATGGTGGAAAATGGCCGCTTTT
CTGGATTCATCGACTGTGGCCGGCTGGGTGTGGCGGACCGCTATCAGGACATAGCGTTGGCTACCCGTGA
TATTGCTGAAGAGCTTGGCGGCGAATGGGCTGACCGCTTCCTCGTGCTTTACGGTATCGCCGCTCCCGAT
TCGCAGCGCATCGCCTTCTATCGCCTTCTTGACGAGTTCTTCTGAGCGGGACTCTGGGGTTCGAAATGAC
CGACCAAGCGACGCCCAACCTGCCATCACGATGGCCGCAATAAAATATCTTTATTTTCATTACATCTGTG
TGTTGGTTTTTTGTGTGAATCGATAGCGATAAGGATCCGCGTATGGTGCACTCTCAGTACAATCTGCTCT
GATGCCGCATAGTTAAGCCAGCCCCGACACCCGCCAACACCCGCTGACGCGCCCTGACGGGCTTGTCTGC
TCCCGGCATCCGCTTACAGACAAGCTGTGACCGTCTCCGGGAGCTGCATGTGTCAGAGGTTTTCACCGTC
ATCACCGAAACGCGCGAGACGAAAGGGCCTCGTGATACGCCTATTTTTATAGGTTAATGTCATGATAATA
ATGGTTTCTTAGACGTCAGGTGGCACTTTTCGGGGAAATGTGCGCGGAACCCCTATTTGTTTATTTTTCT
AAATACATTCAAATATGTATCCGCTCATGAGACAATAACCCTGATAAATGCTTCAATAATATTGAAAAAG
GAAGAGTATGAGTATTCAACATTTCCGTGTCGCCCTTATTCCCTTTTTTGCGGCATTTTGCCTTCCTGTT
TTTGCTCACCCAGAAACGCTGGTGAAAGTAAAAGATGCTGAAGATCAGTTGGGTGCACGAGTGGGTTACA
TCGAACTGGATCTCAACAGCGGTAAGATCCTTGAGAGTTTTCGCCCCGAAGAACGTTTTCCAATGATGAG
CACTTTTAAAGTTCTGCTATGTGGCGCGGTATTATCCCGTATTGACGCCGGGCAAGAGCAACTCGGTCGC
CGCATACACTATTCTCAGAATGACTTGGTTGAGTACTCACCAGTCACAGAAAAGCATCTTACGGATGGCA
TGACAGTAAGAGAATTATGCAGTGCTGCCATAACCATGAGTGATAACACTGCGGCCAACTTACTTCTGAC
AACGATCGGAGGACCGAAGGAGCTAACCGCTTTTTTGCACAACATGGGGGATCATGTAACTCGCCTTGAT
CGTTGGGAACCGGAGCTGAATGAAGCCATACCAAACGACGAGCGTGACACCACGATGCCTGTAGCAATGG
CAACAACGTTGCGCAAACTATTAACTGGCGAACTACTTACTCTAGCTTCCCGGCAACAATTAATAGACTG
GATGGAGGCGGATAAAGTTGCAGGACCACTTCTGCGCTCGGCCCTTCCGGCTGGCTGGTTTATTGCTGAT
AAATCTGGAGCCGGTGAGCGTGGGTCTCGCGGTATCATTGCAGCACTGGGGCCAGATGGTAAGCCCTCCC
GTATCGTAGTTATCTACACGACGGGGAGTCAGGCAACTATGGATGAACGAAATAGACAGATCGCTGAGAT
AGGTGCCTCACTGATTAAGCATTGGTAACTGTCAGACCAAGTTTACTCATATATACTTTAGATTGATTTA
AAACTTCATTTTTAATTTAAAAGGATCTAGGTGAAGATCCTTTTTGATAATCTCATGACCAAAATCCCTT
AACGTGAGTTTTCGTTCCACTGAGCGTCAGACCCCGTAGAAAAGATCAAAGGATCTTCTTGAGATCCTTT
TTTTCTGCGCGTAATCTGCTGCTTGCAAACAAAAAAACCACCGCTACCAGCGGTGGTTTGTTTGCCGGAT
CAAGAGCTACCAACTCTTTTTCCGAAGGTAACTGGCTTCAGCAGAGCGCAGATACCAAATACTGTTCTTC
TAGTGTAGCCGTAGTTAGGCCACCACTTCAAGAACTCTGTAGCACCGCCTACATACCTCGCTCTGCTAAT
CCTGTTACCAGTGGCTGCTGCCAGTGGCGATAAGTCGTGTCTTACCGGGTTGGACTCAAGACGATAGTTA
CCGGATAAGGCGCAGCGGTCGGGCTGAACGGGGGGTTCGTGCACACAGCCCAGCTTGGAGCGAACGACCT
ACACCGAACTGAGATACCTACAGCGTGAGCTATGAGAAAGCGCCACGCTTCCCGAAGGGAGAAAGGCGGA
CAGGTATCCGGTAAGCGGCAGGGTCGGAACAGGAGAGCGCACGAGGGAGCTTCCAGGGGGAAACGCCTGG
TATCTTTATAGTCCTGTCGGGTTTCGCCACCTCTGACTTGAGCGTCGATTTTTGTGATGCTCGTCAGGGG
GGCGGAGCCTATGGAAAAACGCCAGCAACGCGGCCTTTTTACGGTTCCTGGCCTTTTGCTGGCCTTTTGC
TCACATGTTCTTTCCTGCGTTATCCCCTGATTCTGTGGATAACCGTATTACCGCCTTTGAGTGAGCTGAT
ACCGCTCGCCGCAGCCGAACGACCGAGCGCAGCGAGTCAGTGAGCGAGGAAGCGGAAGAGCGCCCAATAC
GCAAACCGCCTCTCCCCGCGCGTTGGCCGATTCATTAATGCAGAGCTTGCAATTCGCGCTTTTTCAATAT
TATTGAAGCATTTATCAGGGTTATTGTCTCATGAGCGGATACATATTTGAATGTATTTAGAAAAATAAAC
AAATAGGGGTTCCGCGCACATTTCCCCGAAAAGTGCCACCTGACGTCTAAGAAACCATTATTATCATGAC
ATTAACCTATAAAAATAGGCGTATTACGAGGCCCTTTCACG
