>Addgene plasmid #19879 | pDESTmycIGF2BP3 Sequencing Result | analyzer sequence | sequence record 25672
AGCTCGTTTAGTGAACCGTCAGATCGCCTGGAGACGCCATCCACGCTGTTTTGACCTCCATAGAAGACAC
CGGGACCGATCCAGCCTCCGGACTCTAGCCTAGGCCGCGGTACCACCATGGAACAAAAACTTATTTCTGA
AGAAGATCTGTCTAGATCAACAAGTTTGTACAAAAAAGCAGGCTCCACCATGGGAACCAATTCAGTCGAC
ATGAACAAACTGTATATCGGAAACCTCAGCGAGAACGCCGCCCCCTCGGACCTAGAAAGTATCTTCAAGG
ACGCCAAGATCCCGGTGTCGGGACCCTTCCTGGTGAAGACTGGCTACGCGTTCGTGGACTGCCCGGACGA
GAGCTGGGCCCTCAAGGCCATCGAGGCGCTTTCAGGTAAAATAGAACTGCACGGGAAACCCATAGAAGTT
GAGCACTCGGTCCCAAAAAGGCAAAGGATTCGGAAACTTCAGATACGAAATATCCCGCCTCATTTACAGT
GGGAGGTGCTGGATAGTTTACTAGTCCAGTATGGAGTGGTGGAGAGCTGTGAGCAAGTGAACACTGACTC
GGAAACTGCAGTTGTAAATGTAACCTATTCCAGTAAGGACCAAGCTAGACAAGCACTAGNNANNNNNNNN
NGNATTTTCAGTTNGANNNTTNNNNNNNTGAAAAGTAGCCNANNNNNNNNNNNGNNNNNCNNNCCCNCCC
NNNNNAAAACCCCCTTGCAGCAGGCCCCNGAGGTCNGCCGGGGGNNTGGGNN
