LOCUS       Exported 7622 bp ds-DNA circular SYN 12-MAY-2021
DEFINITION  synthetic circular DNA
ACCESSION   .
VERSION     .
KEYWORDS    pDESTmycIGF2BP3
SOURCE      synthetic DNA construct
  ORGANISM  synthetic DNA construct
REFERENCE   1 (bases 1 to 7622)
  AUTHORS   Landthaler M, Gaidatzis D, Rothballer A, Chen PY, Soll SJ, Dinic L,
            Ojo T, Hafner M, Zavolan M, Tuschl T
  TITLE     Molecular characterization of human Argonaute-containing
            ribonucleoprotein complexes and their bound target mRNAs.
  JOURNAL   RNA. 2008 Oct 31. ():.
  PUBMED    18978028
REFERENCE   2 (bases 1 to 7622)
  AUTHORS   .
  TITLE     Direct Submission
  JOURNAL   Exported May 12, 2021 from SnapGene Server 1.1.58
            http://www.snapgene.com
FEATURES             Location/Qualifiers
     source          1..7622
                     /organism="synthetic DNA construct"
                     /mol_type="other DNA"
     enhancer        15..318
                     /label=CMV enhancer
                     /note="human cytomegalovirus immediate early enhancer"
     promoter        319..522
                     /label=CMV promoter
                     /note="human cytomegalovirus (CMV) immediate early
                     promoter"
     primer_bind     473..493
                     /label=CMV-F
                     /note="Human CMV immediate early promoter, forward primer"
     primer_bind     519..543
                     /label=LNCX
                     /note="Human CMV promoter, forward primer"
     CDS             639..668
                     /codon_start=1
                     /product="Myc (human c-Myc proto-oncogene) epitope tag"
                     /label=Myc
                     /translation="EQKLISEEDL"
     protein_bind    678..702
                     /gene="mutant version of attB"
                     /label=attB1
                     /bound_moiety="BP Clonase(TM)"
                     /note="recombination site for the Gateway(R) BP reaction"
     protein_bind    complement(2492..2516)
                     /gene="mutant version of attB"
                     /label=attB2
                     /bound_moiety="BP Clonase(TM)"
                     /note="recombination site for the Gateway(R) BP reaction"
     primer_bind     complement(2548..2567)
                     /label=T7
                     /note="T7 promoter, forward primer"
     promoter        complement(2549..2567)
                     /label=T7 promoter
                     /note="promoter for bacteriophage T7 RNA polymerase"
     primer_bind     complement(2578..2595)
                     /label=M13 Forward
                     /note="In lacZ gene. Also called M13-F20 or M13 (-21)
                     Forward"
     primer_bind     complement(2578..2594)
                     /label=M13 fwd
                     /note="common sequencing primer, one of multiple similar
                     variants"
     primer_bind     complement(2587..2609)
                     /label=M13/pUC Forward
                     /note="In lacZ gene"
     polyA_signal    2999..3133
                     /label=SV40 poly(A) signal
                     /note="SV40 polyadenylation signal"
     primer_bind     complement(3036..3055)
                     /label=SV40pA-R
                     /note="SV40 polyA, reverse primer"
     primer_bind     3090..3109
                     /label=EBV-rev
                     /note="SV40 polyA terminator, reverse primer"
     rep_origin      3259..3714
                     /direction=RIGHT
                     /label=f1 ori
                     /note="f1 bacteriophage origin of replication; arrow
                     indicates direction of (+) strand synthesis"
     primer_bind     complement(3346..3365)
                     /label=F1ori-R
                     /note="F1 origin, reverse primer"
     primer_bind     3556..3577
                     /label=F1ori-F
                     /note="F1 origin, forward primer"
     promoter        3833..4190
                     /label=SV40 promoter
                     /note="SV40 enhancer and early promoter"
     primer_bind     complement(3856..3876)
                     /label=pBABE 3'
                     /note="SV40 enhancer, reverse primer for pBABE vectors"
     rep_origin      4041..4176
                     /label=SV40 ori
                     /note="SV40 origin of replication"
     primer_bind     4103..4122
                     /label=SV40pro-F
                     /note="SV40 promoter/origin, forward primer"
     CDS             4241..5035
                     /codon_start=1
                     /gene="aph(3')-II (or nptII)"
                     /product="aminoglycoside phosphotransferase from Tn5"
                     /label=NeoR/KanR
                     /note="confers resistance to neomycin, kanamycin, and G418
                     (Geneticin(R))"
                     /translation="MIEQDGLHAGSPAAWVERLFGYDWAQQTIGCSDAAVFRLSAQGRP
                     VLFVKTDLSGALNELQDEAARLSWLATTGVPCAAVLDVVTEAGRDWLLLGEVPGQDLLS
                     SHLAPAEKVSIMADAMRRLHTLDPATCPFDHQAKHRIERARTRMEAGLVDQDDLDEEHQ
                     GLAPAELFARLKARMPDGEDLVVTHGDACLPNIMVENGRFSGFIDCGRLGVADRYQDIA
                     LATRDIAEELGGEWADRFLVLYGIAAPDSQRIAFYRLLDEFF"
     primer_bind     complement(4295..4314)
                     /label=Neo-R
                     /note="Neomycin resistance gene, reverse primer"
     primer_bind     4905..4924
                     /label=Neo-F
                     /note="Neomycin resistance gene, forward primer"
     polyA_signal    5099..5147
                     /note="synthetic polyadenylation signal"
     primer_bind     complement(5188..5207)
                     /label=pRS-marker
                     /note="pRS vectors, use to sequence yeast selectable
                     marker"
     primer_bind     5307..5329
                     /label=pGEX 3'
                     /note="pGEX vectors, reverse primer"
     primer_bind     complement(5367..5385)
                     /label=pBRforEco
                     /note="pBR322 vectors, upsteam of EcoRI site, forward
                     primer"
     promoter        5453..5557
                     /gene="bla"
                     /label=AmpR promoter
     CDS             5558..6418
                     /codon_start=1
                     /gene="bla"
                     /product="beta-lactamase"
                     /label=AmpR
                     /note="confers resistance to ampicillin, carbenicillin, and
                     related antibiotics"
                     /translation="MSIQHFRVALIPFFAAFCLPVFAHPETLVKVKDAEDQLGARVGYI
                     ELDLNSGKILESFRPEERFPMMSTFKVLLCGAVLSRIDAGQEQLGRRIHYSQNDLVEYS
                     PVTEKHLTDGMTVRELCSAAITMSDNTAANLLLTTIGGPKELTAFLHNMGDHVTRLDRW
                     EPELNEAIPNDERDTTMPVAMATTLRKLLTGELLTLASRQQLIDWMEADKVAGPLLRSA
                     LPAGWFIADKSGAGERGSRGIIAALGPDGKPSRIVVIYTTGSQATMDERNRQIAEIGAS
                     LIKHW"
     primer_bind     complement(5776..5795)
                     /label=Amp-R
                     /note="Ampicillin resistance gene, reverse primer"
     rep_origin      6589..7177
                     /direction=RIGHT
                     /label=ori
                     /note="high-copy-number ColE1/pMB1/pBR322/pUC origin of
                     replication"
     primer_bind     7078..7097
                     /label=pBR322ori-F
                     /note="pBR322 origin, forward primer"
     primer_bind     7331..7348
                     /label=L4440
                     /note="L4440 vector, forward primer"
ORIGIN
        1 cattagatgc atgtcgttac ataacttacg gtaaatggcc cgcctggctg accgcccaac
       61 gacccccgcc cattgacgtc aataatgacg tatgttccca tagtaacgcc aatagggact
      121 ttccattgac gtcaatgggt ggagtattta cggtaaactg cccacttggc agtacatcaa
      181 gtgtatcata tgccaagtac gccccctatt gacgtcaatg acggtaaatg gcccgcctgg
      241 cattatgccc agtacatgac cttatgggac tttcctactt ggcagtacat ctacgtatta
      301 gtcatcgcta ttaccatggt gatgcggttt tggcagtaca tcaatgggcg tggatagcgg
      361 tttgactcac ggggatttcc aagtctccac cccattgacg tcaatgggag tttgttttgg
      421 caccaaaatc aacgggactt tccaaaatgt cgtaacaact ccgccccatt gacgcaaatg
      481 ggcggtaggc gtgtacggtg ggaggtctat ataagcagag ctcgtttagt gaaccgtcag
      541 atcgcctgga gacgccatcc acgctgtttt gacctccata gaagacaccg ggaccgatcc
      601 agcctccgga ctctagccta ggccgcggta ccaccatgga acaaaaactt atttctgaag
      661 aagatctgtc tagatcaaca agtttgtaca aaaaagcagg ctccaccatg ggaaccaatt
      721 cagtcgacat gaacaaactg tatatcggaa acctcagcga gaacgccgcc ccctcggacc
      781 tagaaagtat cttcaaggac gccaagatcc cggtgtcggg acccttcctg gtgaagactg
      841 gctacgcgtt cgtggactgc ccggacgaga gctgggccct caaggccatc gaggcgcttt
      901 caggtaaaat agaactgcac gggaaaccca tagaagttga gcactcggtc ccaaaaaggc
      961 aaaggattcg gaaacttcag atacgaaata tcccgcctca tttacagtgg gaggtgctgg
     1021 atagtttact agtccagtat ggagtggtgg agagctgtga gcaagtgaac actgactcgg
     1081 aaactgcagt tgtaaatgta acctattcca gtaaggacca agctagacaa gcactagaca
     1141 aactgaatgg atttcagtta gagaatttca ccttgaaagt agcctatatc cctgatgaaa
     1201 tggccgccca gcaaaacccc ttgcagcagc cccgaggtcg ccgggggctt gggcagaggg
     1261 gctcctcaag gcaggggtct ccaggatccg tatccaagca gaaaccatgt gatttgcctc
     1321 tgcgcctgct ggttcccacc caatttgttg gagccatcat aggaaaagaa ggtgccacca
     1381 ttcggaacat caccaaacag acccagtcta aaatcgatgt ccaccgtaaa gaaaatgcgg
     1441 gggctgctga gaagtcgatt actatcctct ctactcctga aggcacctct gcggcttgta
     1501 agtctattct ggagattatg cataaggaag ctcaagatat aaaattcaca gaagagatcc
     1561 ccttgaagat tttagctcat aataactttg ttggacgtct tattggtaaa gaaggaagaa
     1621 atcttaaaaa aattgagcaa gacacagaca ctaaaatcac gatatctcca ttgcaggaat
     1681 tgacgctgta taatccagaa cgcactatta cagttaaagg caatgttgag acatgtgcca
     1741 aagctgagga ggagatcatg aagaaaatca gggagtctta tgaaaatgat attgcttcta
     1801 tgaatcttca agcacattta attcctggat taaatctgaa cgccttgggt ctgttcccac
     1861 ccacttcagg gatgccacct cccacctcag ggcccccttc agccatgact cctccctacc
     1921 cgcagtttga gcaatcagaa acggagactg ttcatctgtt tatcccagct ctatcagtcg
     1981 gtgccatcat cggcaagcag ggccagcaca tcaagcagct ttctcgcttt gctggagctt
     2041 caattaagat tgctccagcg gaagcaccag atgctaaagt gaggatggtg attatcactg
     2101 gaccaccaga ggctcagttc aaggctcagg gaagaattta tggaaaaatt aaagaagaaa
     2161 actttgttag tcctaaagaa gaggtgaaac ttgaagctca tatcagagtg ccatcctttg
     2221 ctgctggcag agttattgga aaaggaggca aaacggtgaa tgaacttcag aatttgtcaa
     2281 gtgcagaagt tgttgtccct cgtgaccaga cacctgatga gaatgaccaa gtggttgtca
     2341 aaataactgg tcacttctat gcttgccagg ttgcccagag aaaaattcag gaaattctga
     2401 ctcaggtaaa gcagcaccaa caacagaagg ctctgcaaag tggaccacct cagtcaagac
     2461 ggaagtaagc ggccgcactc gagatatcta gacccagctt tcttgtacaa agtggttgat
     2521 cgcgtgcatg cgacgtcata gctctctccc tatagtgagt cgtattataa gctaggcact
     2581 ggccgtcgtt ttacaacgtc gtgactggga aaactgctag cttgggatct ttgtgaagga
     2641 accttacttc tgtggtgtga cataattgga caaactacct acagagattt aaagctctaa
     2701 ggtaaatata aaatttttaa gtgtataatg tgttaaacta gctgcatatg cttgctgctt
     2761 gagagttttg cttactgagt atgatttatg aaaatattat acacaggagc tagtgattct
     2821 aattgtttgt gtattttaga ttcacagtcc caaggctcat ttcaggcccc tcagtcctca
     2881 cagtctgttc atgatcataa tcagccatac cacatttgta gaggttttac ttgctttaaa
     2941 aaacctccca cacctccccc tgaacctgaa acataaaatg aatgcaattg ttgttgttaa
     3001 cttgtttatt gcagcttata atggttacaa ataaagcaat agcatcacaa atttcacaaa
     3061 taaagcattt ttttcactgc attctagttg tggtttgtcc aaactcatca atgtatctta
     3121 tcatgtctgg atcgatcctg cattaatgaa tcggccaacg cgcggggaga ggcggtttgc
     3181 gtattggctg gcgtaatagc gaagaggccc gcaccgatcg cccttcccaa cagttgcgca
     3241 gcctgaatgg cgaatgggnn nnnnnnnnnn nnnnnnnnnn nnnnnnnnnn nnnnnnnnnn
     3301 nnnnnnnnnn nnnnnnnnnn nnnnnnnnnn nnnnnnnnnn nnnnnnnnnn nnnnnnnnnn
     3361 nnnnnnnnnn nnnnnnnnnn nncnnnnnnn nnnnnnnnnn nnnnnnnnnn nnnnnnnnnn
     3421 nnnnnnnnnn nnnnnnnnnn nnnnnnnnnn nnnnnnnnnn nnnnnnnnnn nnnnannnnn
     3481 nnnnnnnnnn nnnnnnnnnn nnnnnnnnnn nnnnnnnnnn nnnncctttg acgttggagt
     3541 ccacgttctt taatagtgga ctcttgttcc aaactggaac aacactcaac cctatctcgg
     3601 tctattcttt tgatttataa gggattttgc cgatttcggc ctattggtta aaaaatgagc
     3661 tgatttaaca aatatttaac gcgaatttta acaaaatatt aacgtttaca atttcgcctg
     3721 atgcggtatt ttctccttac gcatctgtgc ggtatttcac accgcatacg cggatctgcg
     3781 cagcaccatg gcctgaaata acctctgaaa gaggaacttg gttaggtacc ttctgaggcg
     3841 gaaagaacca gctgtggaat gtgtgtcagt tagggtgtgg aaagtcccca ggctccccag
     3901 caggcagaag tatgcaaagc atgcatctca attagtcagc aaccaggtgt ggaaagtccc
     3961 caggctcccc agcaggcaga agtatgcaaa gcatgcatct caattagtca gcaaccatag
     4021 tcccgcccct aactccgccc atcccgcccc taactccgcc cagttccgcc cattctccgc
     4081 cccatggctg actaattttt tttatttatg cagaggccga ggccgcctcg gcctctgagc
     4141 tattccagaa gtagtgagga ggcttttttg gaggcctagg cttttgcaaa aagcttgatt
     4201 cttctgacac aacagtctcg aacttaaggc tagagccacc atgattgaac aagatggatt
     4261 gcacgcaggt tctccggccg cttgggtgga gaggctattc ggctatgact gggcacaaca
     4321 gacaatcggc tgctctgatg ccgccgtgtt ccggctgtca gcgcaggggc gcccggttct
     4381 ttttgtcaag accgacctgt ccggtgccct gaatgaactg caggacgagg cagcgcggct
     4441 atcgtggctg gccacgacgg gcgttccttg cgcagctgtg ctcgacgttg tcactgaagc
     4501 gggaagggac tggctgctat tgggcgaagt gccggggcag gatctcctgt catctcacct
     4561 tgctcctgcc gagaaagtat ccatcatggc tgatgcaatg cggcggctgc atacgcttga
     4621 tccggctacc tgcccattcg accaccaagc gaaacatcgc atcgagcgag cacgtactcg
     4681 gatggaagcc ggtcttgtcg atcaggatga tctggacgaa gagcatcagg ggctcgcgcc
     4741 agccgaactg ttcgccaggc tcaaggcgcg catgcccgac ggcgaggatc tcgtcgtgac
     4801 ccatggcgat gcctgcttgc cgaatatcat ggtggaaaat ggccgctttt ctggattcat
     4861 cgactgtggc cggctgggtg tggcggaccg ctatcaggac atagcgttgg ctacccgtga
     4921 tattgctgaa gagcttggcg gcgaatgggc tgaccgcttc ctcgtgcttt acggtatcgc
     4981 cgctcccgat tcgcagcgca tcgccttcta tcgccttctt gacgagttct tctgagcggg
     5041 actctggggt tcgaaatgac cgaccaagcg acgcccaacc tgccatcacg atggccgcaa
     5101 taaaatatct ttattttcat tacatctgtg tgttggtttt ttgtgtgaat cgatagcgat
     5161 aaggatccgc gtatggtgca ctctcagtac aatctgctct gatgccgcat agttaagcca
     5221 gccccgacac ccgccaacac ccgctgacgc gccctgacgg gcttgtctgc tcccggcatc
     5281 cgcttacaga caagctgtga ccgtctccgg gagctgcatg tgtcagaggt tttcaccgtc
     5341 atcaccgaaa cgcgcgagac gaaagggcct cgtgatacgc ctatttttat aggttaatgt
     5401 catgataata atggtttctt agacgtcagg tggcactttt cggggaaatg tgcgcggaac
     5461 ccctatttgt ttatttttct aaatacattc aaatatgtat ccgctcatga gacaataacc
     5521 ctgataaatg cttcaataat attgaaaaag gaagagtatg agtattcaac atttccgtgt
     5581 cgcccttatt cccttttttg cggcattttg ccttcctgtt tttgctcacc cagaaacgct
     5641 ggtgaaagta aaagatgctg aagatcagtt gggtgcacga gtgggttaca tcgaactgga
     5701 tctcaacagc ggtaagatcc ttgagagttt tcgccccgaa gaacgttttc caatgatgag
     5761 cacttttaaa gttctgctat gtggcgcggt attatcccgt attgacgccg ggcaagagca
     5821 actcggtcgc cgcatacact attctcagaa tgacttggtt gagtactcac cagtcacaga
     5881 aaagcatctt acggatggca tgacagtaag agaattatgc agtgctgcca taaccatgag
     5941 tgataacact gcggccaact tacttctgac aacgatcgga ggaccgaagg agctaaccgc
     6001 ttttttgcac aacatggggg atcatgtaac tcgccttgat cgttgggaac cggagctgaa
     6061 tgaagccata ccaaacgacg agcgtgacac cacgatgcct gtagcaatgg caacaacgtt
     6121 gcgcaaacta ttaactggcg aactacttac tctagcttcc cggcaacaat taatagactg
     6181 gatggaggcg gataaagttg caggaccact tctgcgctcg gcccttccgg ctggctggtt
     6241 tattgctgat aaatctggag ccggtgagcg tgggtctcgc ggtatcattg cagcactggg
     6301 gccagatggt aagccctccc gtatcgtagt tatctacacg acggggagtc aggcaactat
     6361 ggatgaacga aatagacaga tcgctgagat aggtgcctca ctgattaagc attggtaact
     6421 gtcagaccaa gtttactcat atatacttta gattgattta aaacttcatt tttaatttaa
     6481 aaggatctag gtgaagatcc tttttgataa tctcatgacc aaaatccctt aacgtgagtt
     6541 ttcgttccac tgagcgtcag accccgtaga aaagatcaaa ggatcttctt gagatccttt
     6601 ttttctgcgc gtaatctgct gcttgcaaac aaaaaaacca ccgctaccag cggtggtttg
     6661 tttgccggat caagagctac caactctttt tccgaaggta actggcttca gcagagcgca
     6721 gataccaaat actgtccttc tagtgtagcc gtagttaggc caccacttca agaactctgt
     6781 agcaccgcct acatacctcg ctctgctaat cctgttacca gtggctgctg ccagtggcga
     6841 taagtcgtgt cttaccgggt tggactcaag acgatagtta ccggataagg cgcagcggtc
     6901 gggctgaacg gggggttcgt gcacacagcc cagcttggag cgaacgacct acaccgaact
     6961 gagataccta cagcgtgagc attgagaaag cgccacgctt cccgaaggga gaaaggcgga
     7021 caggtatccg gtaagcggca gggtcggaac aggagagcgc acgagggagc ttccaggggg
     7081 aaacgcctgg tatctttata gtcctgtcgg gtttcgccac ctctgacttg agcgtcgatt
     7141 tttgtgatgc tcgtcagggg ggcggagcct atggaaaaac gccagcaacg cggccttttt
     7201 acggttcctg gccttttgct ggccttttgc tcacatgttc tttcctgcgt tatcccctga
     7261 ttctgtggat aaccgtatta ccgcctttga gtgagctgat accgctcgcc gcagccgaac
     7321 gaccgagcgc agcgagtcag tgagcgagga agcggaagag cgcccaatac gcaaaccgcc
     7381 tctccccgcg cgttggccga ttcattaatg cagagcttgc aattcgcgcg tttttcaata
     7441 ttattgaagc atttatcagg gttattgtct catgagcgga tacatatttg aatgtattta
     7501 gaaaaataaa caaatagggg ttccgcgcac atttccccga aaagtgccac ctgacgtcta
     7561 agaaaccatt attatcatga cattaaccta taaaaatagg cgtagtacga ggccctttca
     7621 ct
//
